>Addgene plasmid #186542 | pBAD-LSSmGFP | addgene full sequence | sequence record 368235 | Addgene NGS Result
CAGGGGATCATTTTGCGCTTCAGCCATACTTTTCATACTCCCGCCATTCAGAGAAGAAACCAATTGTCCA
TATTGCATCAGACATTGCCGTCACTGCGTCTTTTACTGGCTCTTCTCGCTAACCAAACCGGTAACCCCGC
TTATTAAAAGCATTCTGTAACAAAGCGGGACCAAAGCCATGACAAAAACGCGTAACAAAAGTGTCTATAA
TCACGGCAGAAAAGTCCACATTGATTATTTGCACGGCGTCACACTTTGCTATGCCATAGCATTTTTATCC
ATAAGATTAGCGGATCCTACCTGACGCTTTTTATCGCAACTCTCTACTGTTTCTCCATACCCGTTTTTTG
GGCTAACAGGAGGAATTAACCATGGGGAGCCACCATCACCATCACCATGGCAGATCTATGGTGAGCAAGG
GCGAGGAGCTGTTCACCGGGGTGGTGCCCATCCTGGTCGAGCTGGACGGCGACGTAAACGGCCACAAGTT
CAGCGTCCGCGGCGAGGGCGAGGGCGATGCCACCAACGGCAAACTGTCCCTGAAGCTCATCTCCACCACC
GGCAAGCTGCCCGTGCCCTGGCCCACCCTCGTGACCACCTTAAGCTACGGCCAGATGGTGTTCGCCCGCT
ACCCTGACAACATGAAGCAGCACGACTTCTTCAAGTCCGCCATGCCCGAAGGCTACGTCCAGGAGCGCAC
CATCTCTTTCGAGGACGACGGTTACTACAAGACCCGCGCCGAGGTGAAGTTCGAGGGCGACACCCTGGTG
AACCGCATCGTGCTGAAGGGCATCGACTTCAAGGAGGACGGCAACATCCTGGGGCACAACCTGGAGTACA
ACTTCAACAGCCACAACGTCTATATCACGGCCGACAAGCAGAAGAACGGCATCAAGGCTAACTTCAAGAT
CCGCCACAACGTTGAGGACGGCGGCGTGCAGCTCGCCGACCACTACCAGCAGAACACCCCCATCGGCGAC
GGCCCCGTGCTGCTGCCCGACAACCACTACCTGAGCATCCAGTCCAAGCTGAGCAAAGACCCCAACGAGA
AGCGCGATCACATGGTCCTGAAGGAGAGGGTGACCGCCGCCGGGATTACACATGACATGAACGAGCTGTA
CAAGTAAGAATTCGAAGCTTGGCTGTTTTGGTGGATGAGAGAAGATTTTCAGCCTGATACAGATTAAATC
AGAACGCAGAAGCGGTCTGATAAAACAGAATTTGCCTGGCGGCAGTAGCGCGGTGGTCCCACCTGACCCC
ATGCCGAACTCAGAAGTGAAACGCCGTAGCGCCGATGGTAGTGTGGGGTCTCCCCATGCGAGAGTAGGGA
ACTGCCAGGCATCAAATAAAACGAAAGGCTCAGTCGAAAGACTGGGCCTTTCGTTTTATCTGTTGTTTGT
CGGTGAACGCTCTCCTGAGTAGGACAAATCCGCCGGGAGCGGATTTGAACGTTGCGAAGCAACGGCCCGG
AGGGTGGCGGGCAGGACGCCCGCCATAAACTGCCAGGCATCAAATTAAGCAGAAGGCCATCCTGACGGAT
GGCCTTTTTGCGTTTCTACAAACTCTTTTGTTTATTTTTCTAAATACATTCAAATATGTATCCGCTCATG
AGACAATAACCCTGATAAATGCTTCAATAATATTGAAAAAGGAAGAGTATGAGTATTCAACATTTCCGTG
TCGCCCTTATTCCCTTTTTTGCGGCATTTTGCCTTCCTGTTTTTGCTCACCCAGAAACGCTGGTGAAAGT
AAAAGATGCTGAAGATCAGTTGGGTGCACGAGTGGGTTACATCGAACTGGATCTCAACAGCGGTAAGATC
CTTGAGAGTTTTCGCCCCGAAGAACGTTTTCCAATGATGAGCACTTTTAAAGTTCTGCTATGTGGCGCGG
TATTATCCCGTGTTGACGCCGGGCAAGAGCAACTCGGTCGCCGCATACACTATTCTCAGAATGACTTGGT
TGAGTACTCACCAGTCACAGAAAAGCATCTTACGGATGGCATGACAGTAAGAGAATTATGCAGTGCTGCC
ATAACCATGAGTGATAACACTGCGGCCAACTTACTTCTGACAACGATCGGAGGACCGAAGGAGCTAACCG
CTTTTTTGCACAACATGGGGGATCATGTAACTCGCCTTGATCGTTGGGAACCGGAGCTGAATGAAGCCAT
ACCAAACGACGAGCGTGACACCACGATGCCTGTAGCAATGGCAACAACGTTGCGCAAACTATTAACTGGC
GAACTACTTACTCTAGCTTCCCGGCAACAATTAATAGACTGGATGGAGGCGGATAAAGTTGCAGGACCAC
TTCTGCGCTCGGCCCTTCCGGCTGGCTGGTTTATTGCTGATAAATCTGGAGCCGGTGAGCGTGGGTCTCG
CGGTATCATTGCAGCACTGGGGCCAGATGGTAAGCCCTCCCGTATCGTAGTTATCTACACGACGGGGAGT
CAGGCAACTATGGATGAACGAAATAGACAGATCGCTGAGATAGGTGCCTCACTGATTAAGCATTGGTAAC
TGTCAGACCAAGTTTACTCATATATACTTTAGATTGATTTAAAACTTCATTTTTAATTTAAAAGGATCTA
GGTGAAGATCCTTTTTGATAATCTCATGACCAAAATCCCTTAACGTGAGTTTTCGTTCCACTGAGCGTCA
GACCCCGTAGAAAAGATCAAAGGATCTTCTTGAGATCCTTTTTTTCTGCGCGTAATCTGCTGCTTGCAAA
CAAAAAAACCACCGCTACCAGCGGTGGTTTGTTTGCCGGATCAAGAGCTACCAACTCTTTTTCCGAAGGT
AACTGGCTTCAGCAGAGCGCAGATACCAAATACTGTTCTTCTAGTGTAGCCGTAGTTAGGCCACCACTTC
AAGAACTCTGTAGCACCGCCTACATACCTCGCTCTGCTAATCCTGTTACCAGTGGCTGCTGCCAGTGGCG
ATAAGTCGTGTCTTACCGGGTTGGACTCAAGACGATAGTTACCGGATAAGGCGCAGCGGTCGGGCTGAAC
GGGGGGTTCGTGCACACAGCCCAGCTTGGAGCGAACGACCTACACCGAACTGAGATACCTACAGCGTGAG
CTATGAGAAAGCGCCACGCTTCCCGAAGGGAGAAAGGCGGACAGGTATCCGGTAAGCGGCAGGGTCGGAA
CAGGAGAGCGCACGAGGGAGCTTCCAGGGGGAAACGCCTGGTATCTTTATAGTCCTGTCGGGTTTCGCCA
CCTCTGACTTGAGCGTCGATTTTTGTGATGCTCGTCAGGGGGGCGGAGCCTATGGAAAAACGCCAGCAAC
GCGGCCTTTTTACGGTTCCTGGCCTTTTGCTGGCCTTTTGCTCACATGTTCTTTCCTGCGTTATCCCCTG
ATTCTGTGGATAACCGTATTACCGCCTTTGAGTGAGCTGATACCGCTCGCCGCAGCCGAACGACCGAGCG
CAGCGAGTCAGTGAGCGAGGAAGCGGAAGAGCGCCTGATGCGGTATTTTCTCCTTACGCATCTGTGCGGT
ATTTCACACCGCATATGGTGCACTCTCAGTACAATCTGCTCTGATGCCGCATAGTTAAGCCAGTATACAC
TCCGCTATCGCTACGTGACTGGGTCATGGCTGCGCCCCGACACCCGCCAACACCCGCTGACGCGCCCTGA
CGGGCTTGTCTGCTCCCGGCATCCGCTTACAGACAAGCTGTGACCGTCTCCGGGAGCTGCATGTGTCAGA
GGTTTTCACCGTCATCACCGAAACGCGCGAGGCAGCAGATCAATTCGCGCGCGAAGGCGAAGCGGCATGC
ATAATGTGCCTGTCAAATGGACGAAGCAGGGATTCTGCAAACCCTATGCTACTCCGTCAAGCCGTCAATT
GTCTGATTCGTTACCAATTATGACAACTTGACGGCTACATCATTCACTTTTTCTTCACAACCGGCACGGA
ACTCGCTCGGGCTGGCCCCGGTGCATTTTTTAAATACCCGCGAGAAATAGAGTTGATCGTCAAAACCAAC
ATTGCGACCGACGGTGGCGATAGGCATCCGGGTGGTGCTCAAAAGCAGCTTCGCCTGGCTGATACGTTGG
TCCTCGCGCCAGCTTAAGACGCTAATCCCTAACTGCTGGCGGAAAAGATGTGACAGACGCGACGGCGACA
AGCAAACATGCTGTGCGACGCTGGCGATATCAAAATTGCTGTCTGCCAGGTGATCGCTGATGTACTGACA
AGCCTCGCGTACCCGATTATCCATCGGTGGATGGAGCGACTCGTTAATCGCTTCCATGCGCCGCAGTAAC
AATTGCTCAAGCAGATTTATCGCCAGCAGCTCCGAATAGCGCCCTTCCCCTTGCCCGGCGTTAATGATTT
GCCCAAACAGGTCGCTGAAATGCGGCTGGTGCGCTTCATCCGGGCGAAAGAACCCCGTATTGGCAAATAT
TGACGGCCAGTTAAGCCATTCATGCCAGTAGGCGCGCGGACGAAAGTAAACCCACTGGTGATACCATTCG
CGAGCCTCCGGATGACGACCGTAGTGATGAATCTCTCCTGGCGGGAACAGCAAAATATCACCCGGTCGGC
AAACAAATTCTCGTCCCTGATTTTTCACCACCCCCTGACCGCGAATGGTGAGATTGAGAATATAACCTTT
CATTCCCAGCGGTCGGTCGATAAAAAAATCGAGATAACCGTTGGCCTCAATCGGCGTTAAACCCGCCACC
AGATGGGCATTAAACGAGTATCCCGGCAG
Features (pLannotate 1.2.2; 12 found; start..end, strand, type, name):
     54..338     +  promoter       araBAD promoter: araBAD; promoter of the L-arabinose operon of E. coli; the araC regulatory gene is transcribed in the opposite direction (Guzman et al., 1995)
    381..398     +  CDS            6xHis: 6xHis affinity tag
    408..1127    +  CDS            mGreenLantern: monomeric GFP derivative that displays exceptionally high brightness in cells (Campbell et al., 2020)
   1224..1339    +  ncRNA          5S rRNA: Accession: RF00001 - 5S ribosomal RNA
   1343..1429    +  terminator     rrnB T1 terminator: Escherichia coli rrnB; transcription terminator T1 from the E. coli rrnB gene
   1521..1548    +  terminator     rrnB T2 terminator: transcription terminator T2 from the E. coli rrnB gene
   1567..1658    +  promoter       AmpR promoter: bla
   1659..2519    +  CDS            AmpR: β-lactamase; bla; confers resistance to ampicillin, carbenicillin, and related antibiotics
   2690..3278    +  rep_origin     ori: high-copy-number ColE1/pMB1/pBR322/pUC origin of replication
   3464..3604    -  misc_feature   bom: basis of mobility region from pBR322
   3706..3746    -  CDS            rop (fragment): Rop protein, which maintains plasmids at low copy number; rop
   3868..27      -  CDS            araC (across the origin): L-arabinose regulatory protein; araC
