[The description below was written by a language model from this plasmid's Addgene catalogue record and pLannotate feature annotations shown in this document.]
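Description:
pBAD-LSSmGFP is a bacterial expression plasmid built on the Invitrogen pBAD/His-B backbone for arabinose-inducible production of the fluorescent protein LSSmGFP in E. coli. The sequenced record is 4,719 nt and carries a ColE1/pBR322-type origin of replication together with the pBR322 bom (basis of mobility) region and only a fragment of rop. The repository lists the plasmid as low copy, although the automated annotation labels the origin generically as a high-copy family. Selection is by ampicillin through a β-lactamase (AmpR) gene with its own promoter.

The payload is a 720 bp synthetic open reading frame, cloned between BglII and EcoRI sites that are both retained, encoding LSSmGFP. This protein is defined as hfYFP carrying the substitutions T43S, G65S, L68Q, H77N, K140N, Y203I and V206K. It is excited near 400 nm and emits near 510 nm. The feature table labels this coding region as mGreenLantern, which probably reflects the annotation tool matching the closest related GFP-family entry in its database rather than the true identity of the insert. An N-terminal 6xHis tag sits just upstream for affinity purification, and the depositor notes that several linker residues between the tag and the fluorescent protein have been removed from the standard backbone. Transcription is driven by the araBAD promoter, which is controlled by the divergently transcribed araC regulator also encoded on the plasmid, giving tight repression without arabinose and titratable induction with it. The rrnB T1 and T2 terminators, along with adjacent 5S rRNA sequence, end the transcript. The plasmid is intended for expressing and purifying LSSmGFP from bacteria, for example to characterise this protein, which was developed as part of work on chemically stable fluorescent proteins for advanced microscopy.
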