Addgene plasmid #186542: pBAD-LSSmGFP
Purpose: LSSmGFP fluorescent protein (ex/em = 400/510 nm): bacterial expression plasmid
Depositing lab: Gregory Petsko. Depositing organization: Cornell University. Publication: Chemically stable fluorescent proteins for advanced microscopy. Campbell BC, Paez-Segala MG, Looger LL, Petsko GA, Liu CF. Nat Methods. 2022 Nov 7. pii: 10.1038/s41592-022-01660-7. doi: 10.1038/s41592-022-01660-7. PubMed 36344833.
Backbone
  Vector backbone: pBAD/His-B
  Backbone manufacturer: Invitrogen
  Vector type: Bacterial Expression
Growth in bacteria
  Bacterial resistance: Ampicillin, 100 μg/mL
  Growth temperature: 37°C
  Growth strain: DH5alpha
  Copy number: Low Copy
Gene/Insert
  Gene/Insert name: LSSmGFP
  Species: Synthetic
  Insert size (bp): 720
  Mutation: hfYFP-T43S/G65S/L68Q/H77N/K140N/Y203I/V206K
  Promoter: araB
  Tag / fusion protein: 6xHis (N terminal on insert)
  Cloning method: Restriction Enzyme; 5′ cloning site BglII (not destroyed); 3′ cloning site EcoRI (not destroyed)
  Sequencing primers: 5′ pBAD-F (ATGCCATAGCATTTTTATCCA); 3′ pBAD-R (GATTTAATCTGTATCAGG)
Terms and licenses: Academic/Nonprofit Terms; Industry Terms: Not Available to Industry
Depositor comments: 400 nm excitation, 510 nm emission. Backbone is identical to that of Addgene #37129 (several amino acids between the FP insert and His-tag are removed).
How to cite: pBAD-LSSmGFP was a gift from Gregory Petsko (Addgene plasmid # 186542 ; http://n2t.net/addgene:186542 ; RRID:Addgene_186542)
